Addgene plasmid #106081: hMLKL-Venus-Plasma
Purpose: expression in mammalian cells
Depositing lab: Douglas Green. Depositing organization: St. Jude Children's Research Hospital. Publication: Sequential Engagement of Distinct MLKL Phosphatidylinositol-Binding Sites Executes Necroptosis. Quarato G, Guy CS, Grace CR, Llambi F, Nourse A, Rodriguez DA, Wakefield R, Frase S, Moldoveanu T, Green DR. Mol Cell. 2016 Feb 18;61(4):589-601. doi: 10.1016/j.molcel.2016.01.011. Epub 2016 Feb 4. PubMed 26853145.
Backbone
  Vector backbone: pRetrX-TRE3G
  Backbone manufacturer: Clontech
  Backbone size w/o insert (bp): 6600
  Total vector size (bp): 8801
  Vector type: Mammalian Expression, Retroviral ; Tet-On retrovirus
  Selectable markers: Puromycin
Growth in bacteria
  Bacterial resistance: Ampicillin, 100 μg/mL
  Growth temperature: 37°C
  Growth strain: NEB Stable
  Copy number: Unknown
Gene/Insert
  Gene/Insert name: hMLKL-Venus-Plasma (alt names: plasma membrane-targeted human MLKL; hMLKL-Venus-HRas25)
  Species: H. sapiens (human)
  Insert size (bp): 2239
  GenBank ID: NM_152649.3
  Entrez Gene: MLKL (a.k.a. hMLKL)
  Promoter: dox-inducible
  Tag / fusion protein: plasma membrane-targetting domain of H-Ras (aa 1-25) (C terminal on insert)
  Cloning method: Restriction Enzyme; 5′ cloning site ClaI (not destroyed); 3′ cloning site EcoRI (not destroyed)
  Sequencing primers: 5′ ACCATGGAAAATTTGAAGCAT; 3′ GAATTCTCAGGAGAGCACACAC
Terms and licenses: Academic/Nonprofit Terms; Industry Terms: Not Available to Industry
How to cite: hMLKL-Venus-Plasma was a gift from Douglas Green (Addgene plasmid # 106081 ; http://n2t.net/addgene:106081 ; RRID:Addgene_106081)
