[The description below was written by a language model from this plasmid's Addgene catalogue record and pLannotate feature annotations shown in this document.]
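Description:
hMLKL-Venus-Plasma is a self-inactivating gammaretroviral expression vector built on Clontech's Tet-On 3G retroviral backbone (listed as pRetrX-TRE3G), about 8.8 kb in total, for doxycycline-inducible expression in mammalian cells. It is propagated in E. coli through a high-copy ColE1/pUC-type origin with ampicillin resistance. The viral portion begins with a hybrid CMV enhancer/promoter fused to a truncated 5' LTR, which drives production of the genomic RNA in packaging cells. This is followed by an MESV-type packaging signal with a truncated, start-codon-less gag segment that aids encapsidation. The U3-deleted 3' LTR silences LTR-driven transcription after integration, so expression in target cells depends on the internal promoters.

The payload sits downstream of the TRE3GV promoter, a third-generation Tet-responsive promoter that is active only when the Tet-On 3G transactivator is present and bound to doxycycline. No transactivator is annotated in this plasmid, so it must be supplied separately. The promoter drives a single fusion protein of about 2.2 kb: full-length human MLKL, the pseudokinase that executes necroptosis, followed by the yellow fluorescent protein mVenus and a short C-terminal H-Ras fragment. The record describes this fragment as a 25-residue plasma membrane-targeting domain. A mouse PGK promoter separately drives puromycin N-acetyltransferase for selection of transduced cells.

The design forces MLKL to the plasma membrane in an inducible and visually trackable way. This fits the associated study of how MLKL engages membrane phosphoinositides to carry out necroptotic cell death.
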