Features (pLannotate 1.2.2; 20 found; start..end, strand, type, name):
    135..514     +  enhancer       CMV enhancer: human cytomegalovirus immediate early enhancer
    515..718     +  promoter       CMV promoter: human cytomegalovirus (CMV) immediate early promoter
    719..894     +  LTR            5' LTR (truncated): truncated long terminal repeat from Moloney murine sarcoma virus
   1016..1290    +  misc_feature   MESV Ψ (fragment): packaging signal of murine embryonic stem cell virus
   1357..1773    +  CDS            gag (truncated): truncated Moloney murine leukemia virus (MMLV) gag gene lacking the start codon
   1813..2162    +  promoter       TRE3GV promoter: 3rd-generation Tet-responsive promoter that can be activated by binding of Tet-On® 3G, optimized for retroviral and lentiviral vectors
   2178..3590    +  CDS            MLKL: MLKL_HUMAN - Experimental evidence at protein level: Swiss-Prot protein existence level 1. Pseudokinase that plays a key role in TNF-induced necroptosis, a programmed cell death process (PubMed:22265413, PubMed:22265414, PubMed:22421439, PubMed:24316671). Does not have protein kinase activity (PubMed:22265413, PubMed:22265414, PubMed:22421439, PubMed:24316671). Activated following phosphorylation by RIPK3, leading to homotrimerization, localization to the plasma membrane and execution of programmed necrosis characterized by calcium influx and plasma membrane damage (PubMed:22265413, PubMed:222
   3600..4316    +  CDS            mVenus: mVenus is a basic (constitutively fluorescent) yellow fluorescent protein published in 2006, derived from Aequorea victoria. It is reported to be a rapidly-maturing monomer with moderate acid sensitivity.
   4323..4400    +  CDS            H-Ras (fragment): human small GTPase proto-oncoprotein
   4411..4910    +  promoter       PGK promoter: mouse phosphoglycerate kinase 1 promoter
   4931..5530    +  CDS            PuroR: puromycin N-acetyltransferase; pac from Streptomyces alboniger; confers resistance to puromycin
   5597..5669    +  CDS            env (fragment): murine leukemia virus gPr80 envelope polyprotein precursor; env; proteolytically cleaved into gp70SU and p15TM subunits
   5711..6136    +  LTR            3' LTR (ΔU3): self-inactivating 3' long terminal repeat (LTR) from Moloney murine leukemia virus
   6205..6245    +  CDS            rop (fragment): Rop protein, which maintains plasmids at low copy number; rop
   6347..6385    +  misc_feature   bom (fragment): basis of mobility region from pBR322
   6402..6731    +  promoter       SV40 promoter: SV40 enhancer and early promoter
   6737..6838    +  misc_feature   bom (fragment): basis of mobility region from pBR322
   7024..7612    -  rep_origin     ori: high-copy-number ColE1/pMB1/pBR322/pUC origin of replication
   7783..8643    -  CDS            AmpR: β-lactamase; bla; confers resistance to ampicillin, carbenicillin, and related antibiotics
   8644..8748    -  promoter       AmpR promoter: bla
>Addgene plasmid #106081 | hMLKL-Venus-Plasma | addgene full sequence | sequence record 204712 | Addgene NGS Result
GACATTAACCTATAAAAATAGGCGTATCACGAGGCCCTTTCGTCTTCAAGAATTAGCTTGGCCATTGCAT
ACGTTGTATCCATATCATAATATGTACATTTATATTGGCTCATGTCCAACATTACCGCCATGTTGACATT
GATTATTGACTAGTTATTAATAGTAATCAATTACGGGGTCATTAGTTCATAGCCCATATATGGAGTTCCG
CGTTACATAACTTACGGTAAATGGCCCGCCTGGCTGACCGCCCAACGACCCCCGCCCATTGACGTCAATA
ATGACGTATGTTCCCATAGTAACGCCAATAGGGACTTTCCATTGACGTCAATGGGTGGAGTATTTACGGT
AAACTGCCCACTTGGCAGTACATCAAGTGTATCATATGCCAAGTACGCCCCCTATTGACGTCAATGACGG
TAAATGGCCCGCCTGGCATTATGCCCAGTACATGACCTTATGGGACTTTCCTACTTGGCAGTACATCTAC
GTATTAGTCATCGCTATTACCATGGTGATGCGGTTTTGGCAGTACATCAATGGGCGTGGATAGCGGTTTG
ACTCACGGGGATTTCCAAGTCTCCACCCCATTGACGTCAATGGGAGTTTGTTTTGGCACCAAAATCAACG
GGACTTTCCAAAATGTCGTAACAACTCCGCCCCATTGACGCAAATGGGCGGTAGGCGTGTACGGTGGGAG
GTCTATATAAGCAGAGCTCAATAAAAGAGCCCACAACCCCTCACTCGGCGCGCCAGTCTTCCGATAGACT
GCGTCGCCCGGGTACCCGTATTCCCAATAAAGCCTCTTGCTGTTTGCATCCGAATCGTGGTCTCGCTGTT
CCTTGGGAGGGTCTCCTCTGAGTGATTGACTACCCACGACGGGGGTCTTTCATTTGGGGGCTCGTCCGGG
ATTTGGAGACCCCTGCCCAGGGACCACCGACCCACCACCGGGAGGTAAGCTGGCCAGCAACTTATCTGTG
TCTGTCCGATTGTCTAGTGTCTATGTTTGATGTTATGCGCCTGCGTCTGTACTAGTTAGCTAACTAGCTC
TGTATCTGGCGGACCCGTGGTGGAACTGACGAGTTCTGAACACCCGGCCGCAACCCTGGGAGACGTCCCA
GGGACTTTGGGGGCCGTTTTTGTGGCCCGACCTGAGGAAGGGAGTCGATGTGGAATCCGACCCCGTCAGG
ATATGTGGTTCTGGTAGGAGACGAGAACCTAAAACAGTTCCCGCCTCCGTCTGAATTTTTGCTTTCGGTT
TGGAACCGAAGCCGCGCGTCTTGTCTGCTGCAGCGCTGCAGCATCGTTCTGTGTTGTCTCTGTCTGACTG
TGTTTCTGTATTTGTCTGAAAATTAGGGCCAGACTGTTACCACTCCCTTAAGTTTGACCTTAGGTCACTG
GAAAGATGTCGAGCGGATCGCTCACAACCAGTCGGTAGATGTCAAGAAGAGACGTTGGGTTACCTTCTGC
TCTGCAGAATGGCCAACCTTTAACGTCGGATGGCCGCGAGACGGCACCTTTAACCGAGACCTCATCACCC
AGGTTAAGATCAAGGTCTTTTCACCTGGCCCGCATGGACACCCAGACCAGGTCCCCTACATCGTGACCTG
GGAAGCCTTGGCTTTTGACCCCCCTCCCTGGGTCAAGCCCTTTGTACACCCTAAGCCTCCGCCTCCTCTT
CCTCCATCCGCCCCGTCTCTCCCCCTTGAACCTCCTCGTTCGACCCCGCCTCGATCCTCCCTTTATCCAG
CCCTCACTCCTTCTCTAGGCGCCGGAATTGAAGATCTCGATGAGGCCCTTTCGTCTTCACTCGAGTTTAC
TCCCTATCAGTGATAGAGAACGTATGAAGAGTTTACTCCCTATCAGTGATAGAGAACGTATGCAGACTTT
ACTCCCTATCAGTGATAGAGAACGTATAAGGAGTTTACTCCCTATCAGTGATAGAGAACGTATGACCAGT
TTACTCCCTATCAGTGATAGAGAACGTATCTACAGTTTACTCCCTATCAGTGATAGAGAACGTATATCCA
GTTTACTCCCTATCAGTGATAGAGAACGTATGTCGAGGTAGGCGTGTACGGTGGGCGCCTATAAAAGCAG
AGCTCGTTTAGTGAACCGTCAGATCGCCTGGAGCAATTCCACAACACTTTTGTCTTATACTTGGATCCAT
CGATACCATGGAAAATTTGAAGCATATTATCACCCTTGGCCAGGTCATCCACAAACGGTGTGAAGAGATG
AAATACTGCAAGAAACAGTGCCGGCGCCTGGGCCACCGCGTCCTCGGCCTGATCAAGCCTCTGGAGATGC
TCCAGGACCAAGGAAAGAGGAGCGTGCCCTCTGAGAAGTTAACCACAGCCATGAACCGCTTCAAGGCTGC
CCTGGAGGAGGCTAATGGGGAGATAGAAAAGTTCAGCAATAGATCCAATATCTGCAGGTTTCTAACAGCA
AGCCAGGACAAAATACTCTTCAAGGACGTGAACAGGAAGCTGAGTGATGTCTGGAAGGAGCTCTCGCTGT
TACTTCAGGTTGAGCAACGCATGCCTGTTTCACCCATAAGCCAAGGAGCGTCCTGGGCACAGGAAGATCA
GCAGGATGCAGACGAAGACAGGCGAGCTTTCCAGATGCTAAGAAGAGATAATGAAAAAATAGAAGCTTCA
CTGAGACGATTAGAAATCAACATGAAAGAAATCAAGGAAACTTTGAGGCAGTATTTACCACCAAAATGCA
TGCAGGAGATCCCGCAAGAGCAAATCAAGGAGATCAAGAAGGAGCAGCTTTCAGGATCCCCGTGGATTCT
GCTAAGGGAAAATGAAGTCAGCACACTTTATAAAGGAGAATACCACAGAGCTCCAGTGGCCATAAAAGTA
TTCAAAAAACTCCAGGCTGGCAGCATTGCAATAGTGAGGCAGACTTTCAATAAGGAGATCAAAACCATGA
AGAAATTCGAATCTCCCAACATCCTGCGTATATTTGGGATTTGCATTGATGAAACAGTGACTCCGCCTCA
ATTCTCCATTGTCATGGAGTACTGTGAACTCGGGACCCTGAGGGAGCTGTTGGATAGGGAAAAAGACCTC
ACACTTGGCAAGCGCATGGTCCTAGTCCTGGGGGCAGCACGAGGCCTATACCGGCTACACCATTCAGAAG
CACCTGAACTCCACGGAAAAATCAGAAGCTCAAACTTCCTGGTAACTCAAGGCTACCAAGTGAAGCTTGC
AGGATTTGAGTTGAGGAAAACACAGACTTCCATGAGTTTGGGAACTACGAGAGAAAAGACAGACAGAGTC
AAATCTACAGCATATCTCTCACCTCAGGAACTGGAAGATGTATTTTATCAATATGATGTAAAGTCTGAAA
TATACAGCTTTGGAATCGTCCTCTGGGAAATCGCCACTGGAGATATCCCGTTTCAAGGCTGTAATTCTGA
GAAGATCCGCAAGCTGGTGGCTGTGAAGCGGCAGCAGGAGCCACTGGGTGAAGACTGCCCTTCAGAGCTG
CGGGAGATCATTGATGAGTGCCGGGCCCATGATCCCTCTGTGCGGCCCTCTGTGGATGAAATCTTAAAGA
AACTCTCCACCTTTTCTAAGGCGGCCGCAATGGTGAGCAAGGGCGAGGAGCTGTTCACCGGGGTGGTGCC
CATCCTGGTCGAGCTGGACGGCGACGTAAACGGCCACAAGTTCAGCGTGTCCGGCGAGGGCGAGGGCGAT
GCCACCTACGGCAAGCTGACCCTGAAGCTGATCTGCACCACCGGCAAGCTGCCCGTGCCCTGGCCCACCC
TCGTGACCACCCTGGGCTACGGCCTGCAGTGCTTCGCCCGCTACCCCGACCACATGAAGCAGCACGACTT
CTTCAAGTCCGCCATGCCCGAAGGCTACGTCCAGGAGCGCACCATCTTCTTCAAGGACGACGGCAACTAC
AAGACCCGCGCCGAGGTGAAGTTCGAGGGCGACACCCTGGTGAACCGCATCGAGCTGAAGGGCATCGACT
TCAAGGAGGACGGCAACATCCTGGGGCACAAGCTGGAGTACAACTACAACAGCCACAACGTCTATATCAC
CGCCGACAAGCAGAAGAACGGCATCAAGGCCAACTTCAAGATCCGCCACAACATCGAGGACGGCGGCGTG
CAGCTCGCCGACCACTACCAGCAGAACACCCCCATCGGCGACGGCCCCGTGCTGCTGCCCGACAACCACT
ACCTGAGCTACCAGTCCAAGCTGAGCAAAGACCCCAACGAGAAGCGCGATCACATGGTCCTGCTGGAGTT
CGTGACCGCCGCCGGGATCACTCTCGGCATGGACGAGCTGTACAAGTCTAGACAGCACAAGCTGCGGAAG
CTGAACCCTCCTGATGAGAGTGGCCCCGGCTGCATGAGCTGCAAGTGTGTGCTCTCCTGAGAATTCTACC
GGGTAGGGGAGGCGCTTTTCCCAAGGCAGTCTGGAGCATGCGCTTTAGCAGCCCCGCTGGGCACTTGGCG
CTACACAAGTGGCCTCTGGCCTCGCACACATTCCACATCCACCGGTAGGCGCCAACCGGCTCCGTTCTTT
GGTGGCCCCTTCGCGCCACCTTCTACTCCTCCCCTAGTCAGGAAGTTCCCCCCCGCCCCGCAGCTCGCGT
CGTGCAGGACGTGACAAATGGAAGTAGCACGTCTCACTAGTCTCGTGCAGATGGACAGCACCGCTGAGCA
ATGGAAGCGGGTAGGCCTTTGGGGCAGCGGCCAATAGCAGCTTTGCTCCTTCGCTTTCTGGGCTCAGAGG
CTGGGAAGGGGTGGGTCCGGGGGCGGGCTCAGGGGCGGGCTCAGGGGCGGGGCGGGCGCCCGAAGGTCCT
CCGGAGGCCCGGCATTCTGCACGCTTCAAAAGCGCACGTCTGCCGCGCTGTTCTCCTCTTCCTCATCTCC
GGGCCTTTCGACCTGCAGCCCAAGCTTACCATGACCGAGTACAAGCCCACGGTGCGCCTCGCCACCCGCG
ACGACGTCCCCAGGGCCGTACGCACCCTCGCCGCCGCGTTCGCCGACTACCCCGCCACGCGCCACACCGT
CGATCCGGACCGCCACATCGAGCGGGTCACCGAGCTGCAAGAACTCTTCCTCACGCGCGTCGGGCTCGAC
ATCGGCAAGGTGTGGGTCGCGGACGACGGCGCCGCGGTGGCGGTCTGGACCACGCCGGAGAGCGTCGAAG
CGGGGGCGGTGTTCGCCGAGATCGGCCCGCGCATGGCCGAGTTGAGCGGTTCCCGGCTGGCCGCGCAGCA
ACAGATGGAAGGCCTCCTGGCGCCGCACCGGCCCAAGGAGCCCGCGTGGTTCCTGGCCACCGTCGGCGTC
TCGCCCGACCACCAGGGCAAGGGTCTGGGCAGCGCCGTCGTGCTCCCCGGAGTGGAGGCGGCCGAGCGCG
CCGGGGTGCCCGCCTTCCTGGAGACCTCCGCGCCCCGCAACCTCCCCTTCTACGAGCGGCTCGGCTTCAC
CGTCACCGCCGACGTCGAGGTGCCCGAAGGACCGCGCACCTGGTGCATGACCCGCAAGCCCGGTGCCTGA
CGCCCGCCCCACGACCCGCAGCGCCCGACCGAAAGGAGCGCACGACCCCATGCATCGGCGTCTCGAGATA
TCAGTGGTCCAGGCTCTAGTTTTGACTCAACAATATCACCAGCTGAAGCCTATAGAGTACGAGCCATAGA
TAAAATAAAAGATTTTATTTAGTCTCCAGAAAAAGGGGGGAATGAAAGACCCCACCTGTAGGTTTGGCAA
GCTAGCTTAAGTAACGCCATTTTGCAAGGCATGGAAAAATACATAACTGAGAATAGAGAAGTTCAGATCA
AGGTCAGGAACAGATGGAACAGGGTCGACCCTAGAGAACCATCAGATGTTTCCAGGGTGCCCCAAGGACC
TGAAATGACCCTGTGCCTTATTTGAACTAACCAATCAGTTCGCTTCTCGCTTCTGTTCGCGCGCTTCTGC
TCCCCGAGCTCAATAAAAGAGCCCACAACCCCTCACTCGGGGCGCCAGTCCTCCGATTGACTGAGTCGCC
CGGGTACCCGTGTATCCAATAAACCCTCTTGCAGTTGCATCCGACTTGTGGTCTCGCTGTTCCTTGGGAG
GGTCTCCTCTGAGTGATTGACTACCCGTCAGCGGGGGTCTTTCATTTGGGGGCTCGTCCGGGATCGGGAG
ACCCCTGCCCAGGGACCACCGACCCACCACCGGGAGGTAAGCTGGCTGCCTCGCGCGTTTCGGTGATGAC
GGTGAAAACCTCTGACACATGCAGCTCCCGGAGACGGTCACAGCTTGTCTGTAAGCGGATGCCGGGAGCA
GACAAGCCCGTCAGGGCGCGTCAGCGGGTGTTGGCGGGTGTCGGGGCGCAGCCATGACCCAGTCACGTAG
CGATAGCGGAGTGTAGATCCGGCTGTGGAATGTGTGTCAGTTAGGGTGTGGAAAGTCCCCAGGCTCCCCA
GCAGGCAGAAGTATGCAAAGCATGCATCTCAATTAGTCAGCAACCAGGTGTGGAAAGTCCCCAGGCTCCC
CAGCAGGCAGAAGTATGCAAAGCATGCATCTCAATTAGTCAGCAACCATAGTCCCGCCCCTAACTCCGCC
CATCCCGCCCCTAACTCCGCCCAGTTCCGCCCATTCTCCGCCCCATGGCTGACTAATTTTTTTTATTTAT
GCAGAGGCCGAGGCCGCCTCGGCCTCTGAGCTATTCCAGAAGTAGTGAGGAGGCTTTTTTGGAGGCCTAG
GCTTTTGCAAAAAGCTTACTGGCTTAACTATGCGGCATCAGAGCAGATTGTACTGAGAGTGCACCATATG
CGGTGTGAAATACCGCACAGATGCGTAAGGAGAAAATACCGCATCAGGCGCTCTTCCGCTTCCTCGCTCA
CTGACTCGCTGCGCTCGGTCGTTCGGCTGCGGCGAGCGGTATCAGCTCACTCAAAGGCGGTAATACGGTT
ATCCACAGAATCAGGGGATAACGCAGGAAAGAACATGTGAGCAAAAGGCCAGCAAAAGGCCAGGAACCGT
AAAAAGGCCGCGTTGCTGGCGTTTTTCCATAGGCTCCGCCCCCCTGACGAGCATCACAAAAATCGACGCT
CAAGTCAGAGGTGGCGAAACCCGACAGGACTATAAAGATACCAGGCGTTTCCCCCTGGAAGCTCCCTCGT
GCGCTCTCCTGTTCCGACCCTGCCGCTTACCGGATACCTGTCCGCCTTTCTCCCTTCGGGAAGCGTGGCG
CTTTCTCATAGCTCACGCTGTAGGTATCTCAGTTCGGTGTAGGTCGTTCGCTCCAAGCTGGGCTGTGTGC
ACGAACCCCCCGTTCAGCCCGACCGCTGCGCCTTATCCGGTAACTATCGTCTTGAGTCCAACCCGGTAAG
ACACGACTTATCGCCACTGGCAGCAGCCACTGGTAACAGGATTAGCAGAGCGAGGTATGTAGGCGGTGCT
ACAGAGTTCTTGAAGTGGTGGCCTAACTACGGCTACACTAGAAGGACAGTATTTGGTATCTGCGCTCTGC
TGAAGCCAGTTACCTTCGGAAAAAGAGTTGGTAGCTCTTGATCCGGCAAACAAACCACCGCTGGTAGCGG
TGGTTTTTTTGTTTGCAAGCAGCAGATTACGCGCAGAAAAAAAGGATCTCAAGAAGATCCTTTGATCTTT
TCTACGGGGTCTGACGCTCAGTGGAACGAAAACTCACGTTAAGGGATTTTGGTCATGAGATTATCAAAAA
GGATCTTCACCTAGATCCTTTTAAATTAAAAATGAAGTTTTAAATCAATCTAAAGTATATATGAGTAAAC
TTGGTCTGACAGTTACCAATGCTTAATCAGTGAGGCACCTATCTCAGCGATCTGTCTATTTCGTTCATCC
ATAGTTGCCTGACTCCCCGTCGTGTAGATAACTACGATACGGGAGGGCTTACCATCTGGCCCCAGTGCTG
CAATGATACCGCGAGACCCACGCTCACCGGCTCCAGATTTATCAGCAATAAACCAGCCAGCCGGAAGGGC
CGAGCGCAGAAGTGGTCCTGCAACTTTATCCGCCTCCATCCAGTCTATTAATTGTTGCCGGGAAGCTAGA
GTAAGTAGTTCGCCAGTTAATAGTTTGCGCAACGTTGTTGCCATTGCTGCAGGCATCGTGGTGTCACGCT
CGTCGTTTGGTATGGCTTCATTCAGCTCCGGTTCCCAACGATCAAGGCGAGTTACATGATCCCCCATGTT
GTGCAAAAAAGCGGTTAGCTCCTTCGGTCCTCCGATCGTTGTCAGAAGTAAGTTGGCCGCAGTGTTATCA
CTCATGGTTATGGCAGCACTGCATAATTCTCTTACTGTCATGCCATCCGTAAGATGCTTTTCTGTGACTG
GTGAGTACTCAACCAAGTCATTCTGAGAATAGTGTATGCGGCGACCGAGTTGCTCTTGCCCGGCGTCAAC
ACGGGATAATACCGCGCCACATAGCAGAACTTTAAAAGTGCTCATCATTGGAAAACGTTCTTCGGGGCGA
AAACTCTCAAGGATCTTACCGCTGTTGAGATCCAGTTCGATGTAACCCACTCGTGCACCCAACTGATCTT
CAGCATCTTTTACTTTCACCAGCGTTTCTGGGTGAGCAAAAACAGGAAGGCAAAATGCCGCAAAAAAGGG
AATAAGGGCGACACGGAAATGTTGAATACTCATACTCTTCCTTTTTCAATATTATTGAAGCATTTATCAG
GGTTATTGTCTCATGAGCGGATACATATTTGAATGTATTTAGAAAAATAAACAAATAGGGGTTCCGCGCA
CATTTCCCCGAAAAGTGCCACCTGACGTCTAAGAAACCATTATTATCAT
